>Addgene plasmid #147077 | pCIneo-lambdaN-HA-HsRCK-mut1_O | depositor full sequence | sequence record 289524 | Full Sequence
TCAATATTGGCCATTAGCCATATTATTCATTGGTTATATAGCATAAATCAATATTGGCTATTGGCCATTG
CATACGTTGTATCTATATCATAATATGTACATTTATATTGGCTCATGTCCAATATGACCGCCATGTTGGC
ATTGATTATTGACTAGTTATTAATAGTAATCAATTACGGGGTCATTAGTTCATAGCCCATATATGGAGTT
CCGCGTTACATAACTTACGGTAAATGGCCCGCCTGGCTGACCGCCCAACGACCCCCGCCCATTGACGTCA
ATAATGACGTATGTTCCCATAGTAACGCCAATAGGGACTTTCCATTGACGTCAATGGGTGGAGTATTTAC
GGTAAACTGCCCACTTGGCAGTACATCAAGTGTATCATATGCCAAGTCCGCCCCCTATTGACGTCAATGA
CGGTAAATGGCCCGCCTGGCATTATGCCCAGTACATGACCTTACGGGACTTTCCTACTTGGCAGTACATC
TACGTATTAGTCATCGCTATTACCATGGTGATGCGGTTTTGGCAGTACACCAATGGGCGTGGATAGCGGT
TTGACTCACGGGGATTTCCAAGTCTCCACCCCATTGACGTCAATGGGAGTTTGTTTTGGCACCAAAATCA
ACGGGACTTTCCAAAATGTCGTAACAACTGCGATCGCCCGCCCCGTTGACGCAAATGGGCGGTAGGCGTG
TACGGTGGGAGGTCTATATAAGCAGAGCTCGTTTAGTGAACCGTCAGATCACTAGAAGCTTTATTGCGGT
AGTTTATCACAGTTAAATTGCTAACGCAGTCAGTGCTTCTGACACAACAGTCTCGAACTTAAGCTGCAGT
GACTCTCTTAAGGTAGCCTTGCAGAAGTTGGTCGTGAGGCACTGGGCAGGTAAGTATCAAGGTTACAAGA
CAGGTTTAAGGAGACCAATAGAAACTGGGCTTGTCGAGACAGAGAAGACTCTTGCGTTTCTGATAGGCAC
CTATTGGTCTTACTGACATCCACTTTGCCTTTCTCTCCACAGGTGTCCACTCCCAGTTCAATTACAGCTC
TTAAGGCTAGAGTACTTAATACGACTCACTATAGGCTAGCCACCATGGACGCACAAACACGACGACGTGA
GCGTCGCGCTGAGAAACAAGCTCAATGGAAAGCTGCAAACCCACCGCTCGAGGCTTACCCATACGATGTT
CCAGATTACGCTCCTATGGGTCTGTCCAGTCAAAATGGTCAGCTGAGAGGCCCTGTGAAACCCACTGGTG
GCCCTGGAGGAGGGGGCACACAGACACAGCAACAGATGAACCAGCTGAAAAACACCAACACAATCAATAA
TGGCACTCAGCAGCAAGCACAGAGTATGACCACCACTATTAAACCTGGTGATGACTGGAAAAAGACTTTA
AAACTCCCTCCAAAGGATCTAAGAATCAAAACTTCGGATGTGACCTCCACAAAAGGAAATGAGTTTGAAG
ATTACTGTTTGAAACGGGAGTTACTGATGGGAATTTTTGAAATGGGCTGGGAAAAGCCATCTCCTATTCA
GGAGGAGAGCATTCCCATTGCTTTATCTGGTAGGGATATCTTAGCTAGAGCAAAAAATGGAACAGGCAAG
AGCGGTGCCTACCTCATTCCCTTACTTGAACGGCTAGACCTGAAGAAGGACAATATACAAGCAATGGTGA
TTGTTCCCACTAGAGAACTTGCTCTACAGGTCAGTCAAATTTGCATCCAGGTCAGCAAACACATGGGAGG
GGCCAAAGTGATGGCAACCACAGGAGGAACCAATTTACGAGATGACATAATGAGGCTTGATGATACAGTG
CACGTGGTGATTGCTACCCCTGGGAGAATCCTGGATCTTATTAAGAAAGGAGTAGCAAAGGTTGATCATG
TCCAGATGATAGTATTGGATGAGGCAGATAAGTTGCTGTCACAGGATTTTGTGCAGATAATGGAGGATAT
TATTCTCACGCTACCTAAAAACAGGCAGATTTTACTATATTCCGCTACTTTCCCTCTTAGTGTACAGAAG
TTCATGAATTCCCATTTGCAGAAACCCTATGAGATTAACCTGATGGAGGAACTAACTCTGAAGGGAGTAA
CCCAGTACTACGCATATGTAACTGAGCGCGCAAAAGTAGCATGCCTCAACACACTTTTCTCCGCACTTCA
GATAAACCAGTCGATCATTTTCTGTAACTCCTCTCAGCGAGTTGAATTGCTAGCCAAGAAGATTTCTCAA
CTGGGTTATTCTTGCTTCTATATTCATGCTAAAATGAGGCAGGAACATCGAAATCGTGTATTTCATGATT
TCCGAAATGGCTTATGCCGCAATCTTGTTTGCACTGATCTGTTTACCCGAGGTATTGATATACAAGCTGT
GAATGTGGTAATAAACTTTGATTTCCCAAAGCTGGCAGAGACCTATCTCCATCGTATTGGAAGATCAGGT
CGCTTTGGTCATCTTGGCTTAGCCATCAACTTGATCACATATGATGATCGCTTCAACCTGAAAAGTATTG
AGGAGCAGCTGGGAACAGAAATTAAACCTATTCCGAGCAACATTGATAAGAGCCTGTATGTGGCAGAATA
CCACAGCGAGCCTGTAGAAGATGAGAAACCTTAAGCGGCCGCTTCCCTTTAGTGAGGGTTAATGCTTCGA
GCAGACATGATAAGATACATTGATGAGTTTGGACAAACCACAACTAGAATGCAGTGAAAAAAATGCTTTA
TTTGTGAAATTTGTGATGCTATTGCTTTATTTGTAACCATTATAAGCTGCAATAAACAAGTTAACAACAA
CAATTGCATTCATTTTATGTTTCAGGTTCAGGGGGAGATGTGGGAGGTTTTTTAAAGCAAGTAAAACCTC
TACAAATGTGGTAAAATCCGATAAGGATCGATCCGGGCTGGCGTAATAGCGAAGAGGCCCGCACCGATCG
CCCTTCCCAACAGTTGCGCAGCCTGAATGGCGAATGG
[124 nt withheld, positions 2978-3101]
C
[91 nt withheld, positions 3103-3193]
A
[49 nt withheld, positions 3195-3243]
CCTTTGACGTTGGAGTCCACGTTCTTT
[37 nt withheld, positions 3271-3307]
ACCCTATCTCGGTCTATTCTTTTGATTTATAAGGGATTTTGCCGATTTCGGCCTATTGGTTAAAAAATGA
GCTGATTTAACAAAAATTTAACGCGAATTTTAACAAAATATTAACGCTTACAATTTCCTGATGCGGTATT
TTCTCCTTACGCATCTGTGCGGTATTTCACACCGCATACGCGGATCTGCGCAGCACCATGGCCTGAAATA
ACCTCTGAAAGAGGAACTTGGTTAGGTACCTTCTGAGGCGGAAAGAACCAGCTGTGGAATGTGTGTCAGT
TAGGGTGTGGAAAGTCCCCAGGCTCCCCAGCAGGCAGAAGTATGCAAAGCATGCATCTCAATTAGTCAGC
AACCAGGTGTGGAAAGTCCCCAGGCTCCCCAGCAGGCAGAAGTATGCAAAGCATGCATCTCAATTAGTCA
GCAACCATAGTCCCGCCCCTAACTCCGCCCATCCCGCCCCTAACTCCGCCCAGTTCCGCCCATTCTCCGC
CCCATGGCTGACTAATTTTTTTTATTTATGCAGAGGCCGAGGCCGCCTCGGCCTCTGAGCTATTCCAGAA
GTAGTGAGGAGGCTTTTTTGGAGGCCTAGGCTTTTGCAAAAAGCTTGATTCTTCTGACACAACAGTCTCG
AACTTAAGGCTAGAGCCACCATGATTGAACAAGATGGATTGCACGCAGGTTCTCCGGCCGCTTGGGTGGA
GAGGCTATTCGGCTATGACTGGGCACAACAGACAATCGGCTGCTCTGATGCCGCCGTGTTCCGGCTGTCA
GCGCAGGGGCGCCCGGTTCTTTTTGTCAAGACCGACCTGTCCGGTGCCCTGAATGAACTGCAGGACGAGG
CAGCGCGGCTATCGTGGCTGGCCACGACGGGCGTTCCTTGCGCAGCTGTGCTCGACGTTGTCACTGAAGC
GGGAAGGGACTGGCTGCTATTGGGCGAAGTGCCGGGGCAGGATCTCCTGTCATCTCACCTTGCTCCTGCC
GAGAAAGTATCCATCATGGCTGATGCAATGCGGCGGCTGCATACGCTTGATCCGGCTACCTGCCCATTCG
ACCACCAAGCGAAACATCGCATCGAGCGAGCACGTACTCGGATGGAAGCCGGTCTTGTCGATCAGGATGA
TCTGGACGAAGAGCATCAGGGGCTCGCGCCAGCCGAACTGTTCGCCAGGCTCAAGGCGCGCATGCCCGAC
GGCGAGGATCTCGTCGTGACCCATGGCGATGCCTGCTTGCCGAATATCATGGTGGAAAATGGCCGCTTTT
CTGGATTCATCGACTGTGGCCGGCTGGGTGTGGCGGACCGCTATCAGGACATAGCGTTGGCTACCCGTGA
TATTGCTGAAGAGCTTGGCGGCGAATGGGCTGACCGCTTCCTCGTGCTTTACGGTATCGCCGCTCCCGAT
TCGCAGCGCATCGCCTTCTATCGCCTTCTTGACGAGTTCTTCTGAGCGGGACTCTGGGGTTCGAAATGAC
CGACCAAGCGACGCCCAACCTGCCATCACGATGGCCGCAATAAAATATCTTTATTTTCATTACATCTGTG
TGTTGGTTTTTTGTGTGAATCGATAGCGATAAGGATCCGCGTATGGTGCACTCTCAGTACAATCTGCTCT
GATGCCGCATAGTTAAGCCAGCCCCGACACCCGCCAACACCCGCTGACGCGCCCTGACGGGCTTGTCTGC
TCCCGGCATCCGCTTACAGACAAGCTGTGACCGTCTCCGGGAGCTGCATGTGTCAGAGGTTTTCACCGTC
ATCACCGAAACGCGCGAGACGAAAGGGCCTCGTGATACGCCTATTTTTATAGGTTAATGTCATGATAATA
ATGGTTTCTTAGACGTCAGGTGGCACTTTTCGGGGAAATGTGCGCGGAACCCCTATTTGTTTATTTTTCT
AAATACATTCAAATATGTATCCGCTCATGAGACAATAACCCTGATAAATGCTTCAATAATATTGAAAAAG
GAAGAGTATGAGTATTCAACATTTCCGTGTCGCCCTTATTCCCTTTTTTGCGGCATTTTGCCTTCCTGTT
TTTGCTCACCCAGAAACGCTGGTGAAAGTAAAAGATGCTGAAGATCAGTTGGGTGCACGAGTGGGTTACA
TCGAACTGGATCTCAACAGCGGTAAGATCCTTGAGAGTTTTCGCCCCGAAGAACGTTTTCCAATGATGAG
CACTTTTAAAGTTCTGCTATGTGGCGCGGTATTATCCCGTATTGACGCCGGGCAAGAGCAACTCGGTCGC
CGCATACACTATTCTCAGAATGACTTGGTTGAGTACTCACCAGTCACAGAAAAGCATCTTACGGATGGCA
TGACAGTAAGAGAATTATGCAGTGCTGCCATAACCATGAGTGATAACACTGCGGCCAACTTACTTCTGAC
AACGATCGGAGGACCGAAGGAGCTAACCGCTTTTTTGCACAACATGGGGGATCATGTAACTCGCCTTGAT
CGTTGGGAACCGGAGCTGAATGAAGCCATACCAAACGACGAGCGTGACACCACGATGCCTGTAGCAATGG
CAACAACGTTGCGCAAACTATTAACTGGCGAACTACTTACTCTAGCTTCCCGGCAACAATTAATAGACTG
GATGGAGGCGGATAAAGTTGCAGGACCACTTCTGCGCTCGGCCCTTCCGGCTGGCTGGTTTATTGCTGAT
AAATCTGGAGCCGGTGAGCGTGGGTCTCGCGGTATCATTGCAGCACTGGGGCCAGATGGTAAGCCCTCCC
GTATCGTAGTTATCTACACGACGGGGAGTCAGGCAACTATGGATGAACGAAATAGACAGATCGCTGAGAT
AGGTGCCTCACTGATTAAGCATTGGTAACTGTCAGACCAAGTTTACTCATATATACTTTAGATTGATTTA
AAACTTCATTTTTAATTTAAAAGGATCTAGGTGAAGATCCTTTTTGATAATCTCATGACCAAAATCCCTT
AACGTGAGTTTTCGTTCCACTGAGCGTCAGACCCCGTAGAAAAGATCAAAGGATCTTCTTGAGATCCTTT
TTTTCTGCGCGTAATCTGCTGCTTGCAAACAAAAAAACCACCGCTACCAGCGGTGGTTTGTTTGCCGGAT
CAAGAGCTACCAACTCTTTTTCCGAAGGTAACTGGCTTCAGCAGAGCGCAGATACCAAATACTGTTCTTC
TAGTGTAGCCGTAGTTAGGCCACCACTTCAAGAACTCTGTAGCACCGCCTACATACCTCGCTCTGCTAAT
CCTGTTACCAGTGGCTGCTGCCAGTGGCGATAAGTCGTGTCTTACCGGGTTGGACTCAAGACGATAGTTA
CCGGATAAGGCGCAGCGGTCGGGCTGAACGGGGGGTTCGTGCACACAGCCCAGCTTGGAGCGAACGACCT
ACACCGAACTGAGATACCTACAGCGTGAGCTATGAGAAAGCGCCACGCTTCCCGAAGGGAGAAAGGCGGA
CAGGTATCCGGTAAGCGGCAGGGTCGGAACAGGAGAGCGCACGAGGGAGCTTCCAGGGGGAAACGCCTGG
TATCTTTATAGTCCTGTCGGGTTTCGCCACCTCTGACTTGAGCGTCGATTTTTGTGATGCTCGTCAGGGG
GGCGGAGCCTATGGAAAAACGCCAGCAACGCGGCCTTTTTACGGTTCCTGGCCTTTTGCTGGCCTTTTGC
TCACATGGCTCGACAGATCT
Features (pLannotate 1.2.2; 21 found; start..end, strand, type, name):
    140..517     +  enhancer       CMV enhancer: human cytomegalovirus immediate early enhancer
    518..729     +  promoter       CMV promoter: human cytomegalovirus (CMV) immediate early promoter
    890..1022    +  intron         chimeric intron: chimera between introns from human β-globin and immunoglobulin heavy chain genes
   1067..1085    +  promoter       T7 promoter: promoter for bacteriophage T7 RNA polymerase
   1095..1169    +  CDS            N (fragment): REGN_LAMBD - Experimental evidence at protein level: Swiss-Prot protein existence level 1. Plays a role as a transcriptional antitermination factor that allows the virus to initiate its lytic phase. Activates expression of the delayed viral early genes by modifying host RNA polymerase (RNAP) into a form that is resistant to termination signals. This antitermination function requires the host NusA protein which serves to stabilize the interaction between antitermination protein N and host RNA polymerase. From Escherichia phage lambda (Bacteriophage lambda).
   1176..1202    +  CDS            3xHA (fragment): three tandem HA epitope tags
   1206..2621    +  CDS            DDX6: DDX6_HUMAN - Also known as HLR2, RCK. Experimental evidence at protein level: Swiss-Prot protein existence level 1. Essential for the formation of P-bodies, cytosolic membrane- less ribonucleoprotein granules involved in RNA metabolism through the coordinated storage of mRNAs encoding regulatory functions (PubMed:25995375, PubMed:27342281, PubMed:31422817). Plays a role in P- bodies to coordinate the storage of translationally inactive mRNAs in the cytoplasm and prevent their degradation (PubMed:27342281). In the process of mRNA degradation, plays a role in mRNA decapping (PubMed:16364915). Bl
   2636..2653    -  promoter       T3 promoter (fragment): promoter for bacteriophage T3 RNA polymerase
   2671..2792    -  polyA_signal   SV40 poly(A) signal: SV40 polyadenylation signal
   2815..2883    -  CDS            large T antigen (fragment): large T antigen from SV40 (simian virus 40)
   2907..2974    +  CDS            lacZα (fragment): LacZα fragment of β-galactosidase; lacZ fragment
   2978..3406    +  rep_origin     f1 ori (sequence partly withheld): f1 bacteriophage origin of replication; arrow indicates direction of (+) strand synthesis
   3434..3485    -  misc_feature   bom (fragment): basis of mobility region from pBR322
   3550..3907    +  promoter       SV40 promoter: SV40 enhancer and early promoter
   3958..4749    +  CDS            neo: KKA2_KLEPN - Also known as kan, nptII. Experimental evidence at protein level: Swiss-Prot protein existence level 1. Resistance to kanamycin, neomycin, paromomycin, ribostamycin, butirosin and gentamicin B. From Klebsiella pneumoniae.
   4816..4864    +  polyA_signal   poly(A) signal: synthetic polyadenylation signal
   4884..4938    -  misc_feature   bom (fragment): basis of mobility region from pBR322
   5040..5075    -  CDS            rop (fragment): Rop protein, which maintains plasmids at low copy number; rop
   5170..5274    +  promoter       AmpR promoter: bla
   5275..6135    +  CDS            AmpR: β-lactamase; bla; confers resistance to ampicillin, carbenicillin, and related antibiotics
   6306..6894    +  rep_origin     ori: high-copy-number ColE1/pMB1/pBR322/pUC origin of replication
