[The description below was written by a language model from this plasmid's Addgene catalogue record and pLannotate feature annotations shown in this document.]
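Description:
pCIneo-lambdaN-HA-HsRCK-mut1_O is a mammalian expression plasmid built on the pCI-neo backbone that encodes a mutant form of the human DEAD-box RNA helicase DDX6 (also called RCK or p54). It is maintained in E. coli as a high-copy plasmid through a ColE1/pUC-type origin with ampicillin selection from the β-lactamase gene, and it also carries an f1 origin for single-stranded DNA production. For mammalian cells, a separate cassette places the neomycin phosphotransferase gene under the SV40 enhancer/early promoter with a synthetic polyadenylation signal, which permits G418 selection of stable transfectants.

The expression unit is driven by the human CMV immediate-early enhancer and promoter, followed by the chimeric β-globin/immunoglobulin intron that improves transcript processing and expression, and it ends in an SV40 poly(A) signal. A T7 promoter lies just upstream of the coding region and a T3 promoter fragment sits downstream. The open reading frame begins with a short fragment of the bacteriophage lambda N protein, followed by an HA epitope (annotated as a partial match to a 3xHA tag) and then the DDX6 coding sequence. The lambda N peptide is the RNA-binding segment that recognises BoxB hairpins, so a fusion of this kind is typically used in tethering assays, in which the protein is recruited to a BoxB-containing reporter mRNA to test its effect on translation or stability. The record itself states only mammalian expression as the purpose. The HA tag allows detection or immunoprecipitation. The record does not specify which residues are altered in "mut1", and the depositor sequence may be theoretical rather than fully verified.
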