Addgene plasmid #147077: pCIneo-lambdaN-HA-HsRCK-mut1_O
Purpose: Mammalian Expression of HsRck-mut1
Depositing lab: Elisa Izaurralde. Depositing organization: Max Planck Institute for Developmental Biology.
Backbone
  Vector backbone: pCI-neo
  Vector type: Mammalian Expression
Growth in bacteria
  Bacterial resistance: Ampicillin, 100 μg/mL
  Growth temperature: 37°C
  Growth strain: DH5alpha
  Copy number: High Copy
Gene/Insert
  Gene/Insert name: HsRck-mut1 (alt name: DDX6)
  Species: H. sapiens (human)
  Entrez Gene: DDX6 (a.k.a. HLR2, IDDILF, P54, RCK, Rck/p54)
  Cloning method: Unknown
Terms and licenses: Academic/Nonprofit Terms; Industry Terms: Not Available to Industry
Depositor comments: ORF extracted from Uni Prot.: P26196 Plasmids from this collection were made available to the research community and donated after the lab closed. Please note that the sequence provided by the depositing laboratory may be theoretical/predicted or based on Sanger sequencing results. There may be discrepancies between sequencing results obtained by Addgene and the depositor sequence. If an Addgene verified sequence is not available, please contact before placing your order to request that our lab fully sequence the plasmid.
How to cite: pCIneo-lambdaN-HA-HsRCK-mut1_O was a gift from Elisa Izaurralde (Addgene plasmid # 147077 ; http://n2t.net/addgene:147077 ; RRID:Addgene_147077)
